Addgene plasmid #191130: pVioCD53
Purpose: Expression of vioC, truncated vioD and tdMCP form a J23105 constitutive promoter
Depositing lab: Ariel Lindner. Depositing organization: INSERM U1284, Center for Research and Interdisciplinarity (CRI). Publication: Spatial engineering of E. coli with addressable phase-separated RNAs. Guo H, Ryan JC, Song X, Mallet A, Zhang M, Pabst V, Decrulle AL, Ejsmont P, Wintermute EH, Lindner AB. Cell. 2022 Sep 29;185(20):3823-3837.e23. doi: 10.1016/j.cell.2022.09.016. PubMed 36179672.
Backbone
  Vector backbone: pSB1A3-J23105
  Backbone size w/o insert (bp): 2301
  Total vector size (bp): 4886
  Vector type: Synthetic Biology
Growth in bacteria
  Bacterial resistance: Ampicillin, 100 μg/mL
  Growth temperature: 37°C
  Growth strain: DH5alpha
  Growth instructions: use BL21A1 for protein expression
  Copy number: Unknown
Gene/Insert 1
  Gene/Insert name: vioC
  Species: Synthetic
  Insert size (bp): 1284
  Entrez Gene: vioC (a.k.a. CV_3272)
  Promoter: J23105 constitutive promoter
  Cloning method: Unknown
  Sequencing primers: 5′ tgccacctgacgtctaagaa
Gene/Insert 2
  Gene/Insert name: vioD truncated (alt name: vioD)
  Species: Synthetic
  Insert size (bp): 790
  Mutation: C-terminal truncation from 264th amino acid
Gene/Insert 3
  Gene/Insert name: dMCP off-frame (alt names: MCP; dMCP)
  Species: Synthetic
  Insert size (bp): 291
Terms and licenses: Academic/Nonprofit Terms; Industry Terms: Not Available to Industry
How to cite: pVioCD53 was a gift from Ariel Lindner (Addgene plasmid # 191130 ; http://n2t.net/addgene:191130 ; RRID:Addgene_191130)
