[The description below was written by a language model from this plasmid's Addgene catalogue record and pLannotate feature annotations shown in this document.]
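Description:
pVioCD53 is a synthetic-biology expression plasmid for E. coli built on the BioBrick-format backbone pSB1A3-J23105, with a total size of about 4.9 kb. It replicates from a high-copy ColE1/pUC-type origin and is selected with ampicillin through the β-lactamase gene and its native promoter. The catalogue lists copy number as unknown. A short fragment annotated as RSF origin near the end of the sequence is only about 50 nt long and is unlikely to be a functional origin. The record suggests a cloning strain for propagation and a BL21-derived strain for protein expression.

The payload sits between the BioBrick prefix and suffix, flanked by transcription terminators, and is driven by the constitutive Anderson-family promoter J23105. The annotation software matched this promoter as a fragment of the related J23119. The transcript first encodes vioC, the Chromobacterium violaceum enzyme that hydroxylates protoviolaceinate and protodeoxyviolaceinate to give violacein and deoxyviolacein. A short fragment of the phage lambda N protein is annotated just upstream of vioC and may form an N-terminal RNA-binding peptide tag, although the record does not say so. An sTRSV hammerhead ribozyme follows vioC, a part commonly used to cleave and insulate adjacent cistrons. After it comes a vioD coding sequence truncated at the C terminus from residue 264, then a tandem-dimer MS2 coat protein (MCP) segment that the catalogue describes as off-frame and that the feature table does not annotate.

With vioD truncated and MCP out of frame, the plasmid probably serves as a variant or control within a set of violacein-pathway constructs. That set was used to study recruitment of enzymes to phase-separated RNA compartments in E. coli, but the record does not state this plasmid's exact role.
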