Features (pLannotate 1.2.2; 13 found; start..end, strand, type, name):
    120..708     -  rep_origin     ori: high-copy-number ColE1/pMB1/pBR322/pUC origin of replication
    879..1739    -  CDS            AmpR: β-lactamase; bla; confers resistance to ampicillin, carbenicillin, and related antibiotics
   1740..1844    -  promoter       AmpR promoter: bla
   1934..1977    -  terminator     bacterial terminator: putative bacterial transcription terminator
   1980..2001    +  misc_feature   BioBrick prefix: BioBrick prefix for parts that do not start with "ATG"
   2042..2060    +  promoter       J23119(SpeI) promoter (fragment): bacterial promoter (Registry of Standard Biological Parts BBa J23119) modified to end with an SpeI site
   2093..2152    +  CDS            N (fragment): REGN_LAMBD - Experimental evidence at protein level: Swiss-Prot protein existence level 1. Plays a role as a transcriptional antitermination factor that allows the virus to initiate its lytic phase. Activates expression of the delayed viral early genes by modifying host RNA polymerase (RNAP) into a form that is resistant to termination signals. This antitermination function requires the host NusA protein which serves to stabilize the interaction between antitermination protein N and host RNA polymerase. From Escherichia phage lambda (Bacteriophage lambda).
   2210..3481    +  CDS            vioC: VIOC_CHRVO - Experimental evidence at protein level: Swiss-Prot protein existence level 1. Catalyzes the hydroxylation of the 16-position of protoviolaceinate and protodeoxyviolaceinate to form violacein and deoxyviolacein, respectively. From Chromobacterium violaceum (strain ATCC 12472 / DSM 30191 / JCM 1249 / NBRC 12614 / NCIMB 9131 / NCTC 9757).
   3494..3543    +  misc_RNA       sTRSV HHRz: hammerhead ribozyme from the tobacco ringspot virus satellite RNA (Khvorova et al., 2003)
   3585..4418    +  CDS            vioD (fragment): VIOD_CHRVO - Experimental evidence at protein level: Swiss-Prot protein existence level 1. Catalyzes the oxygenation of the 6-position of protodeoxyviolaceinate to form proviolacein. From Chromobacterium violaceum (strain ATCC 12472 / DSM 30191 / JCM 1249 / NBRC 12614 / NCIMB 9131 / NCTC 9757).
   4732..4752    +  misc_feature   BioBrick suffix: universal suffix for all parts
   4753..4810    +  terminator     his operon terminator: This putative transcriptin terminator from the E. coli his operon has a 2-bp deletion introduced during synthesis. Its efficiency has not been determined.
   4829..4881    -  rep_origin     RSF ori (fragment): Plasmids containing the RSF 1030 origin of replication can be propagated in E. coli cells that contain additional plasmids with compatible origins.
>Addgene plasmid #191130 | pVioCD53 | addgene full sequence | sequence record 382518 | Addgene NGS Result
GCTCACTCAAAGGCGGTAATACGGTTATCCACAGAATCAGGGGATAACGCAGGAAAGAACATGTGAGCAA
AAGGCCAGCAAAAGGCCAGGAACCGTAAAAAGGCCGCGTTGCTGGCGTTTTTCCACAGGCTCCGCCCCCC
TGACGAGCATCACAAAAATCGACGCTCAAGTCAGAGGTGGCGAAACCCGACAGGACTATAAAGATACCAG
GCGTTTCCCCCTGGAAGCTCCCTCGTGCGCTCTCCTGTTCCGACCCTGCCGCTTACCGGATACCTGTCCG
CCTTTCTCCCTTCGGGAAGCGTGGCGCTTTCTCATAGCTCACGCTGTAGGTATCTCAGTTCGGTGTAGGT
CGTTCGCTCCAAGCTGGGCTGTGTGCACGAACCCCCCGTTCAGCCCGACCGCTGCGCCTTATCCGGTAAC
TATCGTCTTGAGTCCAACCCGGTAAGACACGACTTATCGCCACTGGCAGCAGCCACTGGTAACAGGATTA
GCAGAGCGAGGTATGTAGGCGGTGCTACAGAGTTCTTGAAGTGGTGGCCTAACTACGGCTACACTAGAAG
AACAGTATTTGGTATCTGCGCTCTGCTGAAGCCAGTTACCTTCGGAAAAAGAGTTGGTAGCTCTTGATCC
GGCAAACAAACCACCGCTGGTAGCGGTGGTTTTTTTGTTTGCAAGCAGCAGATTACGCGCAGAAAAAAAG
GATCTCAAGAAGATCCTTTGATCTTTTCTACGGGGTCTGACGCTCAGTGGAACGAAAACTCACGTTAAGG
GATTTTGGTCATGAGATTATCAAAAAGGATCTTCACCTAGATCCTTTTAAATTAAAAATGAAGTTTTAAA
TCAATCTAAAGTATATATGAGTAAACTTGGTCTGACAGTTACCAATGCTTAATCAGTGAGGCACCTATCT
CAGCGATCTGTCTATTTCGTTCATCCATAGTTGCCTGACTCCCCGTCGTGTAGATAACTACGATACGGGA
GGGCTTACCATCTGGCCCCAGTGCTGCAATGATACCGCGAGACCCACGCTCACCGGCTCCAGATTTATCA
GCAATAAACCAGCCAGCCGGAAGGGCCGAGCGCAGAAGTGGTCCTGCAACTTTATCCGCCTCCATCCAGT
CTATTAATTGTTGCCGGGAAGCTAGAGTAAGTAGTTCGCCAGTTAATAGTTTGCGCAACGTTGTTGCCAT
TGCTACAGGCATCGTGGTGTCACGCTCGTCGTTTGGTATGGCTTCATTCAGCTCCGGTTCCCAACGATCA
AGGCGAGTTACATGATCCCCCATGTTGTGCAAAAAAGCGGTTAGCTCCTTCGGTCCTCCGATCGTTGTCA
GAAGTAAGTTGGCCGCAGTGTTATCACTCATGGTTATGGCAGCACTGCATAATTCTCTTACTGTCATGCC
ATCCGTAAGATGCTTTTCTGTGACTGGTGAGTACTCAACCAAGTCATTCTGAGAATAGTGTATGCGGCGA
CCGAGTTGCTCTTGCCCGGCGTCAATACGGGATAATACCGCGCCACATAGCAGAACTTTAAAAGTGCTCA
TCATTGGAAAACGTTCTTCGGGGCGAAAACTCTCAAGGATCTTACCGCTGTTGAGATCCAGTTCGATATA
ACCCACTCGTGCACCCAACTGATCTTCAGCATCTTTTACTTTCACCAGCGTTTCTGGGTGAGCAAAAACA
GGAAGGCAAAATGCCGCAAAAAAGGGAATAAGGGCGACACGGAAATGTTGAATACTCATACTCTTCCTTT
TTCAATATTATTGAAGCATTTATCAGGGTTATTGTCTCATGAGCGGATACATATTTGAATGTATTTAGAA
AAATAAACAAATAGGGGTTCCGCGCACATTTCCCCGAAAAGTGCCACCTGACGTCTAAGAAACCATTATT
ATCATGACATTAACCTATAAAAATAGGCGTATCACGAGGCAGAATTTCAGATAAAAAAAATCCTTAGCTT
TCGCTAAGGATGATTTCTGGAATTCGCGGCCGCTTCTAGAGCGCCGAAAACCCCGCTTCGGCGGGGTTTT
GCCGCTTTACGGCTAGCTCAGTCCTAGGTACTATGCTAGCTGCCAAAGAGGAGAAATACTAGATGGATGC
ACAAACCCGCCGTCGTGAACGTCGTGCGGAGAAGCAAGCACAGTGGAAAGCAAATACCGGTGGAGGCGGT
TCAACCAGCGGAGGTGGTGGCAGTACCAAACGTGCGATTATCGTTGGTGGCGGCCTGGCGGGTGGCCTGA
CCGCGATCTACCTGGCGAAGCGTGGCTACGAAGTGCACGTCGTGGAGAAGCGTGGTGATCCTCTGCGCGA
TCTGAGCTCTTACGTGGACGTTGTTAGCAGCCGTGCGATCGGCGTGAGCATGACCGTTCGTGGTATCAAG
AGCGTTTTGGCTGCGGGCATTCCGCGTGCAGAGCTGGATGCGTGTGGCGAACCGATCGTGGCAATGGCTT
TCTCCGTGGGTGGTCAGTATCGCATGCGCGAACTGAAGCCGTTGGAGGATTTCCGTCCGCTGAGCTTGAA
CCGTGCGGCGTTTCAAAAGCTGCTGAACAAATACGCGAACCTGGCAGGCGTTCGTTACTACTTTGAGCAT
AAGTGCCTGGATGTTGACCTGGATGGTAAGAGCGTGTTGATTCAGGGCAAAGATGGTCAGCCGCAGCGTC
TGCAAGGTGACATGATTATCGGTGCGGATGGCGCCCACAGCGCCGTCCGTCAGGCGATGCAGAGCGGCCT
GCGTCGTTTCGAGTTCCAGCAAACGTTCTTCCGCCATGGCTACAAAACCCTGGTTTTGCCGGACGCGCAA
GCACTGGGTTACCGTAAAGACACGCTGTACTTTTTCGGCATGGATTCCGGTGGCCTGTTCGCGGGTCGTG
CGGCTACGATCCCAGATGGTAGCGTCAGCATCGCCGTTTGCCTGCCGTACTCGGGTAGCCCTTCCCTGAC
GACCACCGACGAACCGACGATGCGTGCGTTCTTCGATCGTTACTTCGGTGGCCTGCCGCGTGACGCGCGT
GACGAAATGCTGCGTCAGTTTCTGGCGAAGCCGAGCAACGACCTGATTAACGTGCGCTCTAGCACCTTTC
ACTATAAGGGTAATGTGCTGTTGCTGGGTGATGCTGCGCATGCGACTGCGCCGTTCCTGGGTCAGGGTAT
GAACATGGCGCTGGAGGACGCCCGCACGTTTGTCGAGCTGCTGGACCGCCACCAGGGCGACCAAGACAAA
GCCTTTCCGGAGTTCACGGAGCTGCGCAAAGTCCAGGCAGACGCAATGCAAGACATGGCTCGCGCCAACT
ATGACGTTTTGAGCTGCTCGAACCCGATCTTTTTCATGCGTGCGCGTTACACGCGTTACATGCATTCCAA
GTTTCCGGGCCTGTATCCGCCGGATATGGCCGAGAAACTGTACTTTACGAGCGAGCCGTACGATCGTCTG
CAACAAATCCAGCGTAAACAGAATGTTTGGTACAAGATTGGTCGCGTGAATTAATAAATTCAGCTGTCAC
CGGATGTGCTTTCCGGTCTGATGAGTCCGTGAGGACGAAACAGCCTCTACAAATAATTTTGTTTAAAAAG
AGGAGAAATACTAGATGAAGATTCTGGTCATTGGTGCTGGTCCAGCTGGTCTGGTTTTCGCATCCCAACT
GAAGCAGGCACGCCCTTTGTGGGCCATTGACATCGTGGAGAAGAATGACGAGCAAGAAGTGCTGGGCTGG
GGTGTCGTGCTGCCTGGCCGTCCGGGTCAGCACCCGGCGAACCCGCTGTCCTATCTGGATGCACCGGAGC
GTCTGAATCCGCAATTTCTGGAGGACTTCAAACTGGTGCATCATAATGAGCCGTCCTTGATGTCCACGGG
CGTTTTGTTGTGCGGCGTGGAGCGTCGCGGTCTGGTTCACGCGCTGCGCGATAAGTGCCGCAGCCAAGGC
ATTGCTATTCGTTTCGAAAGCCCGTTGCTGGAACACGGTGAGCTGCCGCTGGCGGACTATGATCTGGTGG
TCCTGGCTAATGGTGTTAATCACAAAACCGCGCATTTCACCGAGGCTCTGGTCCCGCAGGTGGACTACGG
CCGCAATAAGTACATTTGGTATGGCACTAGCCAGCTGTTCGATCAGATGAATCTGGTTTTTCGTACCCAT
GGTAAAGATATCTTTATCGCGCATGCCTATAAGTATAGCGATACCATGAGCACGTTCATTGTCGAATGTA
GCGAAGAGACTTACGCACGCGCACGCCTGGGCGAAATGTCCGAAGAGGCGAGCGCAGAATACGTTGCTAA
GGTGTTCCAGGCCGAGCTGGGTGGTCACGGCCTGGTGAGCCAGCCGGGTCTGGGTTGGCGTAACTTCATG
ACGTTGTCTCATGACCGTTGTCATGATGGTAAGTATCTCTAGCAATTCACGCTCACAGGCTTACAAAGTA
ACTTGTTCGGTTCGTCAGAGCAGTGCACAGAACCGTAAGTACACTATTAAGGTTGAAGTACCGAAAGTTG
CAACTCAGACGGTAGGTGGCGTCGAACTTCCTGTAGCTGCCTGGCGTTCGTATCTGAATATGGAACTGAC
GATCCCCATTTTTGCAACTAACTCTGATTGCGAGTTGATTGTGAAAGCGATGCAAGGGCTTCTGAAGGAC
GGCAATCCAATTCCCAGCGCAATCGCGGCCAATAGTGGGATTTACTAATAAGGAAACACAGAAAAAGCCC
GCACCTGACAGTGCGGGCTTTTTTTTTTCGACCAAAGGAGCTACTAGTAGCGGCCGCTGCAGTCCGGCAA
AAAAGGGCAAGGTGTCACCACCCTGCCCTTTTTCTTTAAAACCGAAAAGATTACTTCGCGTTATGCAGGC
TTCCTCGCTCACTGACTCGCTGCGCTCGGTCGTTCGGCTGCGGCGAGCGGTATCA
